>Addgene plasmid #196704 | mCherry-APP-mGFP | addgene full sequence | sequence record 386429 | Addgene NGS Result
AACAAAATATTAACGCTTACAATTTCCATTCGCCATTCAGGCTGCGCAACTGTTGGGAAGGGCGATCGGT
GCGGGCCTCTTCGCTATTACGCCAGCTGGCGAAAGGGGGATGTGCTGCAAGGCGATTAAGTTGGGTAACG
CCAGGGTTTTCCCAGTCACGACGTTGTAAAACGACGGCCAGTGCCAAGCTGATCTATACATTGAATCAAT
ATTGGCAATTAGCCATATTAGTCATTGGTTATATAGCATAAATCAATATTGGCTATTGGCCATTGCATAC
GTTGTATCTATATCATAATATGTACATTTATATTGGCTCATGTCCAATATGACCGCCATGTTGACATTGA
TTATTGACTAGTTATTAATAGTAATCAATTACGGGGTCATTAGTTCATAGCCCATATATGGAGTTCCGCG
TTACATAACTTACGGTAAATGGCCCGCCTGGCTGACCGCCCAACGACCCCCGCCCATTGACGTCAATAAT
GACGTATGTTCCCATAGTAACGCCAATAGGGACTTTCCATTGACGTCAATGGGTGGAGTATTTACGGTAA
ACTGCCCACTTGGCAGTACATCAAGTGTATCATATGCCAAGTCCGCCCCCTATTGACGTCAATGACGGTA
AATGGCCCGCCTGGCATTATGCCCAGTACATGACCTTACGGGACTTTCCTACTTGGCAGTACATCTACGT
ATTAGTCATCGCTATTACCATGGTGATGCGGTTTTGGCAGTACACCAATGGGCGTGGATAGCGGTTTGAC
TCACGGGGATTTCCAAGTCTCCACCCCATTGACGTCAATGGGAGTTTGTTTTGGCACCAAAATCAACGGG
ACTTTCCAAAATGTCGTAATAACCCCGCCCCGTTGACGCAAATGGGCGGTAGGCGTGTACGGTGGGAGGT
CTATATAAGCAGAGCTCGTTTAGTGAACCGTCAGAATTTTGTAATACGACTCACTATAGGGCGGCCGGGA
ATTCGTCGACTGGATCCGGTACCGAGGAGATCTGCCGCCGCGATCGCCATGCTGCCCGGTTTGGCACTGC
TCCTGCTGGCCGCCTGGACGGCTCGGGCGGCTAGCATGGTGAGCAAGGGCGAGGAGGATAACATGGCCAT
CATCAAGGAGTTCATGCGCTTCAAGGTGCACATGGAGGGCTCCGTGAACGGCCACGAGTTCGAGATCGAG
GGCGAGGGCGAGGGCCGCCCCTACGAGGGCACCCAGACCGCCAAGCTGAAGGTGACCAAGGGTGGCCCCC
TGCCCTTCGCCTGGGACATCCTGTCCCCTCAGTTCATGTACGGCTCCAAGGCCTACGTGAAGCACCCCGC
CGACATCCCCGACTACTTGAAGCTGTCCTTCCCCGAGGGCTTCAAGTGGGAGCGCGTGATGAACTTCGAG
GACGGCGGCGTGGTGACCGTGACCCAGGACTCCTCCCTGCAGGACGGCGAGTTCATCTACAAGGTGAAGC
TGCGCGGCACCAACTTCCCCTCCGACGGCCCCGTAATGCAGAAGAAGACCATGGGCTGGGAGGCCTCCTC
CGAGCGGATGTACCCCGAGGACGGCGCCCTGAAGGGCGAGATCAAGCAGAGGCTGAAGCTGAAGGACGGC
GGCCACTACGACGCTGAGGTCAAGACCACCTACAAGGCCAAGAAGCCCGTGCAGCTGCCCGGCGCCTACA
ACGTCAACATCAAGTTGGACATCACCTCCCACAACGAGGACTACACCATCGTGGAACAGTACGAACGCGC
CGAGGGCCGCCACTCCACCGGCGGCATGGACGAGCTGTACAAGAGTCGTGGAACAGGCGCGCCTCTGGAG
GTACCC
[315 nt withheld, positions 1827-2141]
CTTCTCGTTCCTGACAAGTGCAAATTCTTACACCAGGAGAGGATGGATGTTTGCGAAACTCATCTTCACT
GGCACACCGTCGCCAAAGAGACATGCAGTGAGAAGAGTACCAACTTGCATGACTACGGCATGTTGCTGCC
CTGCGGAATTGACAAGTTCCGAGGGGTAGAGTTTGTGTGTTGCCCACTGGCTGAAGAAAGTGACAATGTG
GATTCTGCTGATGCGGAGGAGGATGACTCGGATGTCTGGTGGGGCGGAGCAGACACAGACTATGCAGATG
GGAGTGAAGACAAAGTAGTAGAAGTAGCAGAGGAGGAAGAAGTGGCTGAGGTGGAAGAAGAAGAAGCCGA
TGATGACGAGGACGATGAGGATGGTGATGAGGTAGAGGAAGAGGCTGAGGAACCCTACGAAGAAGCCACA
GAGAGAACCACCAGCATTGCCACCACCACCACCACCACCACAGAGTCTGTGGAAGAGGTGGTTCGAGTTC
CTACAACAGCAGCCAGTACCCCTGATGCCGTTGACAAGTATCTCGAGACACCTGGGGATGAGAATGAA
[540 nt withheld, positions 2700-3239]
AAAGAGCAAAACTATTCAGATGACGTCTTGGCCAACATGATTAGTGAACCAAGGATCAGTTACGGAAACG
ATGCTCTCATGCCATCTTTGACCGAAACGAAAACCACCGTGGAGCTCCTTCCCGTGAATGGAGAGTTCAG
CCTGGACGATCTCCAGCCGTGGCATTCTTTTGGGGCTGACTCTGTGCCAGCCAACACAGAAAACGAAGTT
GAGCCTGTTGATGCCCGCCCTGCTGCCGACCGAGGACTGACCACTCGACCAGGTTCTGGGTTGACAAATA
TCAAGACGGAGGAGATCTCTGAAGTGAAGATG
[126 nt withheld, positions 3552-3677]
ACAGTGATCGTCATCACCTTGGTGATGCTGAAGAAGAAACAGTACACATCCATTCATCATGGTGTGGTGG
AGGTTGACGCCGCTGTCACCCCAGAGGAGCGCCACCTGTCCAAGATGCAGCAGAACGGCTACGAAAATCC
AACCTACAAGTTCTTTGAGCAGATGCAGAACACGCGTACGCGGCCGCTCGAGATGAGCGGGGGCGAGGAG
CTGTTCGCCGGCATCGTGCCCGTGCTGATCGAGCTGGACGGCGACGTGCACGGCCACAAGTTCAGCGTGC
GCGGCGAGGGCGAGGGCGACGCCGACTACGGCAAGCTGGAGATCAAGTTCATCTGCACCACCGGCAAGCT
GCCCGTGCCCTGGCCCACCCTGGTGACCACCCTCTGCTACGGCATCCAGTGCTTCGCCCGCTACCCCGAG
CACATGAAGATGAACGACTTCTTCAAGAGCGCCATGCCCGAGGGCTACATCCAGGAGCGCACCATCCAGT
TCCAGGACGACGGCAAGTACAAGACCCGCGGCGAGGTGAAGTTCGAGGGCGACACCCTGGTGAACCGCAT
CGAGCTGAAGGGCAAGGACTTCAAGGAGGACGGCAACATCCTGGGCCACAAGCTGGAGTACAGCTTCAAC
AGCCACAACGTGTACATCCGCCCCGACAAGGCCAACAACGGCCTGGAGGCTAACTTCAAGACCCGCCACA
ACATCGAGGGCGGCGGCGTGCAGCTGGCCGACCACTACCAGACCAACGTGCCCCTGGGCGACGGCCCCGT
GCTGATCCCCATCAACCACTACCTGAGCACTCAGACCAAGATCAGCAAGGACCGCAACGAGGCCCGCGAC
CACATGGTGCTCCTGGAGTCCTTCAGCGCCTGCTGCCACACCCACGGCATGGACGAGCTGTACAGGTCCG
GACTCAGATAAGTTTAAACGGCCGGCCGCGGTCATAGCTGTTTCCTGAACAGATCCCGGGTGGCATCCCT
GTGACCCCTCCCCAGTGCCTCTCCTGGCCCTGGAAGTTGCCACTCCAGTGCCCACCAGCCTTGTCCTAAT
AAAATTAAGTTGCATCATTTTGTCTGACTAGGTGTCCTTCTATAATATTATGGGGTGGAGGGGGGTGGTA
TGGAGCAAGGGGCAAGTTGGGAAGACAACCTGTAGGGCCTGCGGGGTCTATTGGGAACCAAGCTGGAGTG
CAGTGGCACAATCTTGGCTCACTGCAATCTCCGCCTCCTGGGTTCAAGCGATTCTCCTGCCTCAGCCTCC
CGAGTTGTTGGGATTCCAGGCATGCATGACCAGGCTCAGCTAATTTTTGTTTTTTTGGTAGAGACGGGGT
TTCACCATATTGGCCAGGCTGGTCTCCAACTCCTAATCTCAGGTGATCTACCCACCTTGGCCTCCCAAAT
TGCTGGGATTACAGGCGTGAACCACTGCTCCCTTCCCTGTCCTTCTGATTTTAAAATAACTATACCAGCA
GGAGGACGTCCAGACACAGCATAGGCTACCTGGCCATGCCCAACCGGTGGGACATTTGAGTTGCTTGCTT
GGCACTGTCCTCTCATGCGTTGGGTCCACTCAGTAGATGCCTGTTGAATTGGGTACGCGGCCAGCTTGGC
TGTGGAATGTGTGTCAGTTAGGGTGTGGAAAGTCCCCAGGCTCCCCAGCAGGCAGAAGTATGCAAAGCAT
GCATCTCAATTAGTCAGCAACCAGGTGTGGAAAGTCCCCAGGCTCCCCAGCAGGCAGAAGTATGCAAAGC
ATGCATCTCAATTAGTCAGCAACCATAGTCCCGCCCCTAACTCCGCCCATCCCGCCCCTAACTCCGCCCA
GTTCCGCCCATTCTCCGCCCCATGGCTGACTAATTTTTTTTATTTATGCAGAGGCCGAGGCCGCCTCGGC
CTCTGAGCTATTCCAGAAGTAGTGAGGAGGCTTTTTTGGAGGCCTAGGCTTTTGCAAAAAGCTCCCGGGA
GCTTGTATATCCATTTTCGGATCTGATCAAGAGACAGGATGAGGATCGTTTCGCATGATTGAACAAGATG
GATTGCACGCAGGTTCTCCGGCCGCTTGGGTGGAGAGGCTATTCGGCTATGACTGGGCACAACAGACAAT
CGGCTGCTCTGATGCCGCCGTGTTCCGGCTGTCAGCGCAGGGGCGCCCGGTTCTTTTTGTCAAGACCGAC
CTGTCCGGTGCCCTGAATGAACTGCAGGACGAGGCAGCGCGGCTATCGTGGCTGGCCACGACGGGCGTTC
CTTGCGCAGCTGTGCTCGACGTTGTCACTGAAGCGGGAAGGGACTGGCTGCTATTGGGCGAAGTGCCGGG
GCAGGATCTCCTGTCATCTCACCTTGCTCCTGCCGAGAAAGTATCCATCATGGCTGATGCAATGCGGCGG
CTGCATACGCTTGATCCGGCTACCTGCCCATTCGACCACCAAGCGAAACATCGCATCGAGCGAGCACGTA
CTCGGATGGAAGCCGGTCTTGTCGATCAGGATGATCTGGACGAAGAGCATCAGGGGCTCGCGCCAGCCGA
ACTGTTCGCCAGGCTCAAGGCGCGCATGCCCGACGGCGAGGATCTCGTCGTGACCCATGGCGATGCCTGC
TTGCCGAATATCATGGTGGAAAATGGCCGCTTTTCTGGATTCATCGACTGTGGCCGGCTGGGTGTGGCCG
ACCGCTATCAGGACATAGCGTTGGCTACCCGTGATATTGCTGAAGAGCTTGGCGGCGAATGGGCTGACCG
CTTCCTCGTGCTTTACGGTATCGCCGCTCCCGATTCGCAGCGCATCGCCTTCTATCGCCTTCTTGACGAG
TTCTTCTGAGCGGGACTCTGGGGTTCGAAATGACCGACCAAGCGACGCCCAACCTGCCATCACGAGATTT
CGATTCCACCGCCGCCTTCTATGAAAGGTTGGGCTTCGGAATCGTTTTCCGGGACGCCGGCTGGATGATC
CTCCAGCGCGGGGATCTCATGCTGGAGTTCTTCGCCCACCCCAACTTGTTTATTGCAGCTTATAATGGTT
ACAAATAAAGCAATAGCATCACAAATTTCACAAATAAAGCATTTTTTTCACTGCATTCTAGTTGTGGTTT
GTCCAAACTCATCAATGTATCTTATCATGTCTGTATACCGTCGACCTCTAGCTAGAGCTTGGCGTAATCA
TGGTCATAGCTGTTTCCTGTGTGAAATTGTTATCCGCTCACAATTCCACACAACATACGAGCCGGAAGCA
TAAAGTGTAAAGCCTGGGGTGCCTAATGAGTGAGCTAACTCACATTAATTGCGTTGCGCTCACTGCCCGC
TTTCCAGTCGGGAAACCTGTCGTGCCAGCTGCATTAATGAATCGGCCAACGCGCGGGGAGAGGCGGTTTG
CGTATTGGGCGCTCTTCCGCTTCCTCGCTCACTGACTCGCTGCGCTCGGTCGTTCGGCTGCGGCGAGCGG
TATCAGCTCACTCAAAGGCGGTAATACGGTTATCCACAGAATCAGGGGATAACGCAGGAAAGAACATGTG
AGCAAAAGGCCAGCAAAAGGCCAGGAACCGTAAAAAGGCCGCGTTGCTGGCGTTTTTCCATAGGCTCCGC
CCCCCTGACGAGCATCACAAAAATCGACGCTCAAGTCAGAGGTGGCGAAACCCGACAGGACTATAAAGAT
ACCAGGCGTTTCCCCCTGGAAGCTCCCTCGTGCGCTCTCCTGTTCCGACCCTGCCGCTTACCGGATACCT
GTCCGCCTTTCTCCCTTCGGGAAGCGTGGCGCTTTCTCATAGCTCACGCTGTAGGTATCTCAGTTCGGTG
TAGGTCGTTCGCTCCAAGCTGGGCTGTGTGCACGAACCCCCCGTTCAGCCCGACCGCTGCGCCTTATCCG
GTAACTATCGTCTTGAGTCCAACCCGGTAAGACACGACTTATCGCCACTGGCAGCAGCCACTGGTAACAG
GATTAGCAGAGCGAGGTATGTAGGCGGTGCTACAGAGTTCTTGAAGTGGTGGCCTAACTACGGCTACACT
AGAAGAACAGTATTTGGTATCTGCGCTCTGCTGAAGCCAGTTACCTTCGGAAAAAGAGTTGGTAGCTCTT
GATCCGGCAAACAAACCACCGCTGGTAGCGGTGGTTTTTTTGTTTGCAAGCAGCAGATTACGCGCAGAAA
AAAAGGATCTCAAGAAGATCCTTTGATCTTTTCTACGGGGTCTGACGCTCAGTGGAACGAAAACTCACGT
TAAGGGATTTTGGTCATGAGATTATCAAAAAGGATCTTCACCTAGATCCTTTTAAATTAAAAATGAAGTT
TTAAATCAATCTAAAGTATATATGAGTAAACTTGGTCTGACAGTTACCAATGCTTAATCAGTGAGGCACC
TATCTCAGCGATCTGTCTATTTCGTTCATCCATAGTTGCCTGACTCCCCGTCGTGTAGATAACTACGATA
CGGGAGGGCTTACCATCTGGCCCCAGTGCTGCAATGATACCGCGAGACCCACGCTCACCGGCTCCAGATT
TATCAGCAATAAACCAGCCAGCCGGAAGGGCCGAGCGCAGAAGTGGTCCTGCAACTTTATCCGCCTCCAT
CCAGTCTATTAATTGTTGCCGGGAAGCTAGAGTAAGTAGTTCGCCAGTTAATAGTTTGCGCAACGTTGTT
GCCATTGCTACAGGCATCGTGGTGTCACGCTCGTCGTTTGGTATGGCTTCATTCAGCTCCGGTTCCCAAC
GATCAAGGCGAGTTACATGATCCCCCATGTTGTGCAAAAAAGCGGTTAGCTCCTTCGGTCCTCCGATCGT
TGTCAGAAGTAAGTTGGCCGCAGTGTTATCACTCATGGTTATGGCAGCACTGCATAATTCTCTTACTGTC
ATGCCATCCGTAAGATGCTTTTCTGTGACTGGTGAGTACTCAACCAAGTCATTCTGAGAATAGTGTATGC
GGCGACCGAGTTGCTCTTGCCCGGCGTCAATACGGGATAATACCGCGCCACATAGCAGAACTTTAAAAGT
GCTCATCATTGGAAAACGTTCTTCGGGGCGAAAACTCTCAAGGATCTTACCGCTGTTGAGATCCAGTTCG
ATGTAACCCACTCGTGCACCCAACTGATCTTCAGCATCTTTTACTTTCACCAGCGTTTCTGGGTGAGCAA
AAACAGGAAGGCAAAATGCCGCAAAAAAGGGAATAAGGGCGACACGGAAATGTTGAATACTCATACTCTT
CCTTTTTCAATATTATTGAAGCATTTATCAGGGTTATTGTCTCATGAGCGGATACATATTTGAATGTATT
TAGAAAAATAAACAAATAGGGGTTCCGCGCACATTTCCCCGAAAAGTGCCACCTG
[124 nt withheld, positions 8983-9106]
C
[91 nt withheld, positions 9108-9198]
A
[49 nt withheld, positions 9200-9248]
CCTTTGACGTTGGAGTCCACGTTCTTT
[37 nt withheld, positions 9276-9312]
ACCCTATCTCGGTCTATTCTTTTGATTTATAAGGGATTTTGCCGATTTCGGCCTATTGGTTAAAAAATGA
GCTGATTTAACAAAAATTTAACGCGAATTTT
Features (pLannotate 1.2.2; 21 found; start..end, strand, type, name):
      1..25      +  rep_origin     M13 ori (fragment): M13 bacteriophage origin of replication; arrow indicates direction of (+) strand synthesis
     29..183     -  CDS            lacZα (fragment): LacZα fragment of β-galactosidase; lacZ fragment
    343..722     +  enhancer       CMV enhancer: human cytomegalovirus immediate early enhancer
    724..923     +  promoter       CMV promoter: human cytomegalovirus (CMV) immediate early promoter
    952..970     +  promoter       T7 promoter: promoter for bacteriophage T7 RNA polymerase
   1086..1793    +  CDS            mCherry: mCherry is a basic (constitutively fluorescent) red fluorescent protein published in 2004, derived from Discosoma sp.. It is reported to be a very rapidly-maturing monomer with low acid sensitivity.
   1803..3848    +  CDS            APP (fragment) (sequence partly withheld): A4_HUMAN - Also known as A4, AD1. Experimental evidence at protein level: Swiss-Prot protein existence level 1. N-APP binds TNFRSF21 triggering caspase activation and degeneration of both neuronal cell bodies (via caspase-3) and axons (via caspase-6). From Homo sapiens (Human).
   3870..4583    +  CDS            TagGFP2: TagGFP2 is a basic (constitutively fluorescent) green fluorescent protein published in 2008, derived from Aequorea macrodactyla. It is reported to be a very rapidly-maturing monomer with low acid sensitivity.
   4645..5267    +  polyA_signal   hGH poly(A) signal: human growth hormone polyadenylation signal
   5296..5625    +  promoter       SV40 promoter: SV40 enhancer and early promoter
   5692..6483    +  CDS            neo: KKA2_KLEPN - Also known as kan, nptII. Experimental evidence at protein level: Swiss-Prot protein existence level 1. Resistance to kanamycin, neomycin, paromomycin, ribostamycin, butirosin and gentamicin B. From Klebsiella pneumoniae.
   6507..6665    +  CDS            ble (fragment): BLE_KLEPN - Experimental evidence at protein level: Swiss-Prot protein existence level 1. Binding protein with a strong affinity to the bleomycin family of antibiotics. Binds to CL990; an antimitotic-antibiotic compound. From Klebsiella pneumoniae.
   6660..6781    +  polyA_signal   SV40 poly(A) signal: SV40 polyadenylation signal
   6854..6870    -  protein_bind   lac operator: The lac repressor binds to the lac operator to inhibit transcription in E. coli. This inhibition can be relieved by adding lactose or isopropyl-β-D-thiogalactopyranoside (IPTG). lac repressor encoded by lacI
   6878..6908    -  promoter       lac promoter: promoter for the E. coli lac operon
   6923..6944    -  protein_bind   CAP binding site: CAP binding activates transcription in the presence of cAMP. E. coli catabolite activator protein
   6957..7049    -  CDS            lacI (fragment): lac repressor; lacI; The lac repressor binds to the lac operator to inhibit transcription in E. coli. This inhibition can be relieved by adding lactose or isopropyl-β-D-thiogalactopyranoside (IPTG).
   7232..7820    -  rep_origin     ori: high-copy-number ColE1/pMB1/pBR322/pUC origin of replication
   7991..8851    -  CDS            AmpR: β-lactamase; bla; confers resistance to ampicillin, carbenicillin, and related antibiotics
   8852..8956    -  promoter       AmpR promoter: bla
   8983..9411    +  rep_origin     f1 ori (sequence partly withheld): f1 bacteriophage origin of replication; arrow indicates direction of (+) strand synthesis
