[The description below was written by a language model from this plasmid's Addgene catalogue record and pLannotate feature annotations shown in this document.]
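Description:
mCherry-APP-mGFP is a mammalian expression plasmid of about 9.4 kb built on the OriGene pCMV6-AN-mGFP backbone. It encodes the 695-residue isoform of human amyloid precursor protein (APP695) with a fluorescent protein at each end. In bacteria it is propagated through a high-copy ColE1/pUC-type origin and selected with ampicillin via the β-lactamase gene. An f1 origin and remnants of lac/M13 cloning sequences are also present. For selection in mammalian cells, an SV40 early promoter drives a neomycin phosphotransferase gene followed by an SV40 polyadenylation signal, which confers G418 resistance.

The expression cassette uses the human cytomegalovirus immediate-early enhancer and promoter, with a T7 promoter just downstream, and ends in a human growth hormone polyadenylation signal. Between them the annotated coding features run mCherry, then APP, then a green fluorescent protein, in the same orientation and closely spaced. This matches the single fusion protein described in the catalogue. The catalogue calls the C-terminal tag mEGFP/mGFP, contributed by the backbone, whereas the automated annotation labels that region TagGFP2, so the exact identity of the green protein differs between the two sources. APP is annotated as a fragment, and there is a gap of roughly a hundred bases between the T7 promoter and mCherry. The record does not state how the native signal peptide is arranged relative to the N-terminal tag.

Because APP is cleaved by secretases, placing red and green reporters on opposite ends lets the ectodomain and the C-terminal fragments be tracked separately. The stated purpose is to follow APP processing in mammalian cells, and the associated study examined how cholesterol enrichment affects processing and plasma membrane mobility.
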