Addgene plasmid #196704: mCherry-APP-mGFP
Purpose: Expresses APP695 with two fluorescent proteins at the ends to follow processing in mammalian cells
Depositing lab: Martino Calamai. Publication: APP and Bace1: Differential effect of cholesterol enrichment on processing and plasma membrane mobility. Capitini C, Bigi A, Parenti N, Emanuele M, Bianchi N, Cascella R, Cecchi C, Maggi L, Annunziato F, Pavone FS, Calamai M. iScience. 2023 Apr 11;26(5):106611. doi: 10.1016/j.isci.2023.106611. eCollection 2023 May 19. PubMed 37128606.
Backbone
  Vector backbone: pCMV6-AN-mGFP
  Backbone manufacturer: Origene
  Backbone size w/o insert (bp): 5900
  Total vector size (bp): 9400
  Vector type: Mammalian Expression
  Selectable markers: Neomycin (select with G418)
Growth in bacteria
  Bacterial resistance: Ampicillin, 100 μg/mL
  Growth temperature: 37°C
  Growth strain: DH5alpha
  Copy number: Unknown
Gene/Insert
  Gene/Insert name: Amyloid Precursor Protein 695 isoform (alt name: amyloid beta precursor protein, APP, APP695)
  Species: H. sapiens (human)
  Insert size (bp): 3500
  Entrez Gene: APP (a.k.a. AAA, ABETA, ABPP, AD1, APPI, CTFgamma, CVAP, PN-II, PN2, alpha-sAPP, preA4)
  Tag / fusion protein: mCherry (N terminal on insert); mEGFP (C terminal on backbone)
  Cloning method: Unknown
  Sequencing primers: 5′ GGACTTTCCAAAATGTCG; 3′ CCCACCAGCCTTGTCCTAAT
Terms and licenses: Academic/Nonprofit Terms; Industry Terms: Not Available to Industry
How to cite: mCherry-APP-mGFP was a gift from Martino Calamai (Addgene plasmid # 196704 ; http://n2t.net/addgene:196704 ; RRID:Addgene_196704)
